>Addgene plasmid #107157 | MBP-rPKL S113TAG | depositor full sequence | sequence record 202148 | MBP-rPKL S113TAG sequence 7277 bps
GATCTATGATATCGATTTTTATTTGATGCCTGGCAGTTCCCTACTCTCGCATGGGGAGACCCCACACTAC
CATCGGCGCTACGGCGTTTCACTTCTGAGTTCGGCATGGGGTCAGGTGGGACCACCGCGCTACTGCCGCC
AGGCATCTAGCATGCTGCATAATGTGCCTGTCAAATGGACGAAGCAGGGATTCTGCAAACCCTATGCTAC
TCCGTCAAGCCGTCAATTGTCTGATTCGTTACCAATTATGACAACTTGACGGCTACATCATTCACTTTTT
CTTCACAACCGGCACGGAACTCGCTCGGGCTGGCCCCGGTGCATTTTTTAAATACCCGCGAGAAATAGAG
TTGATCGTCAAAACCAACATTGCGACCGACGGTGGCGATAGGCATCCGGGTGGTGCTCAAAAGCAGCTTC
GCCTGGCTGATACGTTGGTCCTCGCGCCAGCTTAAGACGCTAATCCCTAACTGCTGGCGGAAAAGATGTG
ACAGACGCGACGGCGACAAGCAAACATGCTGTGCGACGCTGGCGATATCAAAATTGCTGTCTGCCAGGTG
ATCGCTGATGTACTGACAAGCCTCGCGTACCCGATTATCCATCGGTGGATGGAGCGACTCGTTAATCGCT
TCCATGCGCCGCAGTAACAATTGCTCAAGCAGATTTATCGCCAGCAGCTCCGAATAGCGCCCTTCCCCTT
GCCCGGCGTTAATGATTTGCCCAAACAGGTCGCTGAAATGCGGCTGGTGCGCTTCATCCGGGCGAAAGAA
CCCCGTATTGGCAAATATTGACGGCCAGTTAAGCCATTCATGCCAGTAGGCGCGCGGACGAAAGTAAACC
CACTGGTGATACCATTCGCGAGCCTCCGGATGACGACCGTAGTGATGAATCTCTCCTGGCGGGAACAGCA
AAATATCACCCGGTCGGCAAACAAATTCTCGTCCCTGATTTTTCACCACCCCCTGACCGCGAATGGTGAG
ATTGAGAATATAACCTTTCATTCCCAGCGGTCGGTCGATAAAAAAATCGAGATAACCGTTGGCCTCAATC
GGCGTTAAACCCGCCACCAGATGGGCATTAAACGAGTATCCCGGCAGCAGGGGATCATTTTGCGCTTCAG
CCATACTTTTCATACTCCCGCCATTCAGAGAAGAAACCAATTGTCCATATTGCATCAGACATTGCCGTCA
CTGCGTCTTTTACTGGCTCTTCTCGCTAACCAAACCGGTAACCCCGCTTATTAAAAGCATTCTGTAACAA
AGCGGGACCAAAGCCATGACAAAAACGCGTAACAAAAGTGTCTATAATCACGGCAGAAAAGTCCACATTG
ATTATTTGCACGGCGTCACACTTTGCTATGCCATAGCATTTTTATCCATAAGATTAGCGGATCCTACCTG
ACGCTTTTTATCGCAACTCTCTACTGTTTCTCCATACCCGTTTTTTGGGCTAACAGGAGGAATTACATAT
GAAAATCGAAGAAGGTAAACTGGTAATCTGGATTAACGGCGATAAAGGCTATAACGGTCTCGCTGAAGTC
GGTAAGAAATTCGAGAAAGATACCGGAATTAAAGTCACCGTTGAGCATCCGGATAAACTGGAAGAGAAAT
TCCCACAGGTTGCGGCAACTGGCGATGGCCCTGACATTATCTTCTGGGCACACGACCGCTTTGGTGGCTA
CGCTCAATCTGGCCTGTTGGCTGAAATCACCCCGGACAAAGCGTTCCAGGACAAGCTGTATCCGTTTACC
TGGGATGCCGTACGTTACAACGGCAAGCTGATTGCTTACCCGATCGCTGTTGAAGCGTTATCGCTGATTT
ATAACAAGGATCTGCTGCCGAACCCGCCAAAAACCTGGGAAGAGATCCCGGCGCTGGATAAAGAACTGAA
AGCGAAAGGTAAGAGCGCGCTGATGTTCAACCTGCAAGAACCGTACTTCACCTGGCCGCTGATTGCTGCT
GACGGGGGTTATGCGTTCAAGTATGAAAACGGCAAGTACGACATTAAAGACGTGGGCGTGGATAACGCTG
GCGCGAAAGCGGGTCTGACCTTCCTGGTTGACCTGATTAAAAACAAACACATGAATGCAGACACCGATTA
CTCCATCGCAGAAGCTGCCTTTAATAAAGGCGAAACAGCGATGACCATCAACGGCCCGTGGGCATGGTCC
AACATCGACACCAGCAAAGTGAATTATGGTGTAACGGTACTGCCGACCTTCAAGGGTCAACCATCCAAAC
CGTTCGTTGGCGTGCTGAGCGCAGGTATTAACGCCGCCAGTCCGAACAAAGAGCTGGCAAAAGAGTTCCT
CGAAAACTATCTGCTGACTGATGAAGGTCTGGAAGCGGTTAATAAAGACAAACCGCTGGGTGCCGTAGCG
CTGAAGTCTTACGAGGAAGAGTTGGCGAAAGATCCACGTATTGCCGCCACTATGGAAAACGCCCAGAAAG
GTGAAATCATGCCGAACATCCCGCAGATGTCCGCTTTCTGGTATGCCGTGCGTACTGCGGTGATCAACGC
CGCCAGCGGTCGTCAGACTGTCGATGAAGCCCTGAAAGACGCGCAGACTAATTCGAGCTCGAACAACAAC
AACAATAACAATAACAACAACCTCGGGATCGAGGGAAGGCATATGGAAGGTCCGGCAGGTTACCTGCGCC
GTGCGAGCGTTGCGCAGCTGACCCAAGAACTGGGCACCGCATTCTTCCAGCAACAACAGCTGCCGGCGGC
TATGGCTGACACGTTCCTGGAACACCTGTGCCTGCTGGATATTGATTCCCAGCCAGTGGCGGCTCGCAGC
ACTTCCATTATCGCTACCATTGGTCCAGCTTCCCGTTCTGTCGATCGCCTGAAAGAAATGATCAAAGCAG
GCATGAACATCGCTCGTCTGAACTTTTCTCACGGTTCTCACGAATACCACGCTGAAAGCATCGCGAATAT
CCGTGAAGCTACCGAATCCTTCGCGACCTAGCCGCTGAGCTACCGTCCGGTAGCAATCGCGCTGGACACC
AAAGGCCCGGAAATTCGTACCGGCGTGCTGCAGGGTGGTCCGGAATCCGAAGTTGAAATTGTGAAAGGTT
CTCAGGTGCTGGTGACCGTTGACCCGAAATTCCAAACGCGTGGCGATGCAAAAACTGTGTGGGTAGACTA
CCACAACATTACTCGTGTGGTAGCGGTAGGTGGCCGTATCTACATCGATGATGGCCTGATCTCTCTGGTG
GTTCAGAAAATCGGTCCGGAAGGTCTGGTTACCGAAGTTGAGCACGGTGGTATCCTGGGTTCTCGTAAAG
GCGTTAACCTGCCTAACACGGAAGTTGACCTGCCGGGCCTGAGCGAACAGGATCTGCTGGATCTGCGTTT
CGGCGTTCAACACAACGTGGATATTATCTTCGCATCCTTCGTTCGTAAAGCGTCTGACGTGCTGGCTGTA
CGTGATGCGCTGGGTCCAGAAGGTCAGAATATCAAGATCATCTCTAAAATTGAAAATCACGAAGGCGTGA
AAAAATTTGACGAAATCCTGGAAGTTTCCGATGGCATTATGGTGGCGCGCGGCGACCTGGGCATTGAAAT
TCCGGCCGAGAAAGTTTTCCTGGCTCAAAAGATGATGATCGGTCGCTGTAACCTGGCTGGCAAGCCGGTA
GTATGCGCGACCCAGATGCTGGAGAGCATGATCACTAAAGCCCGCCCAACTCGCGCCGAAACCAGCGATG
TTGCAAACGCTGTGCTGGACGGTGCAGATTGCATTATGCTGTCTGGCGAAACCGCAAAAGGTTCTTTTCC
GGTTGAAGCTGTTATGATGCAACACGCAATCGCGCGTGAAGCTGAAGCGGCCGTGTACCACCGCCAGCTG
TTCGAAGAACTGCGCCGTGCTGCACCGCTGTCTCGCGACCCGACTGAAGTTACCGCTATCGGCGCAGTTG
AGGCTTCCTTTAAATGTTGCGCCGCCGCTATTATCGTCCTGACTAAAACCGGCCGCTCCGCCCAACTGCT
GTCTCAGTATCGCCCACGCGCTGCTGTTATCGCCGTTACGCGCAGCGCGCAGGCAGCCCGTCAGGTTCAC
CTGTCTCGTGGCGTTTTCCCGCTGCTGTACCGTGAACCGCCTGAAGCGATCTGGGCCGACGATGTCGATC
GTCGTGTTCAGTTTGGTATTGAATCCGGCAAACTGCGTGGTTTCCTGCGTGTTGGTGACCTGGTTATCGT
CGTTACTGGTTGGCGTCCGGGTTCTGGTTATACCAACATTATGCGCGTTCTGTCTGTGTCCCACCACCAT
CACCACCACTAAGCTTGAGCTCTTGGCTGTTTTGGCGGATGAGAGAAGATTTTCAGCCTGATACAGATTA
AATCAGAACGCAGAAGCGGTCTGATAAAACAGAATTTGCCTGGCGGCAGTAGCGCGGTGGTCCCACCTGA
CCCCATGCCGAACTCAGAAGTGAAACGCCGTAGCGCCGATGGTAGTGTGGGGTCTCCCCATGCGAGAGTA
GGGAACTGCCAGGCATCAAATAAAACGAAAGGCTCAGTCGAAAGACTGGGCCTTTCGTTTTATCTGTTGT
TTGTCGGTGAACGCTCTCCTGAGTAGGACAAATCCGCCGGGAGCGGATTTGAACGTTGCGAAGCAACGGC
CCGGAGGGTGGCGGGCAGGACGCCCGCCATAAACTGCCAGGCATCAAATTAAGCAGAAGGCCATCCTGAC
GGATGGCCTTTTTGCGTTTCTACAAACTCCTCGAGCTTGATCCGGCTGCTAACAAAGCCCGAAAGGAAGC
TGAGTTGGCTGCTGCCACCGCTGAGCAATAACTAGCATAACCCCTTGGGGCCTCTAAACGGGTCTTGAGG
GGTTTTTTGCTGAAAGGAGGAACTATATCCGGATCTGGCGTAATAGCGAAGAGGCCCGCACCGATCGCCC
TTCCCAACAGTTGCGCAGCCTGAATGGCGAATGGG
[124 nt withheld, positions 4936-5059]
C
[91 nt withheld, positions 5061-5151]
A
[49 nt withheld, positions 5153-5201]
CCTTTGACGTTGGAGTCCACGTTCTTT
[37 nt withheld, positions 5229-5265]
ACCCTATCTCGGTCTATTCTTTTGATTTAGGTGGCACTTTTCGGGGAAATGTGCGCGGAACCCCTATTTG
TTTATTTTTCTAAATACATTCAAATATGTATCCGCTCATGAGACAATAACCCTGATAAATGCTTCAATAA
TATTGAAAAAGGAAGAGTATGAGTATTCAACATTTCCGTGTCGCCCTTATTCCCTTTTTTGCGGCATTTT
GCCTTCCTGTTTTTGCTCACCCAGAAACGCTGGTGAAAGTAAAAGATGCTGAAGATCAGTTGGGTGCACG
AGTGGGTTACATCGAACTGGATCTCAACAGCGGTAAGATCCTTGAGAGTTTTCGCCCCGAAGAACGTTTT
CCAATGATGAGCACTTTTAAAGTTCTGCTATGTGGCGCGGTATTATCCCGTATTGACGCCGGGCAAGAGC
AACTCGGTCGCCGCATACACTATTCTCAGAATGACTTGGTTGAGTACTCACCAGTCACAGAAAAGCATCT
TACGGATGGCATGACAGTAAGAGAATTATGCAGTGCTGCCATAACCATGAGTGATAACACTGCGGCCAAC
TTACTTCTGACAACGATCGGAGGACCGAAGGAGCTAACCGCTTTTTTGCACAACATGGGGGATCATGTAA
CTCGCCTTGATCGTTGGGAACCGGAGCTGAATGAAGCCATACCAAACGACGAGCGTGACACCACGATGCC
TGTAGCAATGGCAACAACGTTGCGCAAACTATTAACTGGCGAACTACTTACTCTAGCTTCCCGGCAACAA
TTAATAGACTGGATGGAGGCGGATAAAGTTGCAGGACCACTTCTGCGCTCGGCCCTTCCGGCTGGCTGGT
TTATTGCTGATAAATCTGGAGCCGGTGAGCGTGGGTCTCGCGGTATCATTGCAGCACTGGGGCCAGATGG
TAAGCCCTCCCGTATCGTAGTTATCTACACGACGGGGAGTCAGGCAACTATGGATGAACGAAATAGACAG
ATCGCTGAGATAGGTGCCTCACTGATTAAGCATTGGTAACTGTCAGACCAAGTTTACTCATATATACTTT
AGATTGATTTAAAACTTCATTTTTAATTTAAAAGGATCTAGGTGAAGATCCTTTTTGATAATCTCATGAC
CAAAATCCCTTAACGTGAGTTTTCGTTCCACTGAGCGTCAGACCCCGTAGAAAAGATCAAAGGATCTTCT
TGAGATCCTTTTTTTCTGCGCGTAATCTGCTGCTTGCAAACAAAAAAACCACCGCTACCAGCGGTGGTTT
GTTTGCCGGATCAAGAGCTACCAACTCTTTTTCCGAAGGTAACTGGCTTCAGCAGAGCGCAGATACCAAA
TACTGTTCTTCTAGTGTAGCCGTAGTTAGGCCACCACTTCAAGAACTCTGTAGCACCGCCTACATACCTC
GCTCTGCTAATCCTGTTACCAGTGGCTGCTGCCAGTGGCGATAAGTCGTGTCTTACCGGGTTGGACTCAA
GACGATAGTTACCGGATAAGGCGCAGCGGTCGGGCTGAACGGGGGGTTCGTGCACACAGCCCAGCTTGGA
GCGAACGACCTACACCGAACTGAGATACCTACAGCGTGAGCTATGAGAAAGCGCCACGCTTCCCGAAGGG
AGAAAGGCGGACAGGTATCCGGTAAGCGGCAGGGTCGGAACAGGAGAGCGCACGAGGGAGCTTCCAGGGG
GAAACGCCTGGTATCTTTATAGTCCTGTCGGGTTTCGCCACCTCTGACTTGAGCGTCGATTTTTGTGATG
CTCGTCAGGGGGGCGGAGCCTATGGAAAAACGCCAGCAACGCGGCCTTTTTACGGTTCCTGGCCTTTTGC
TGGCCTTTTGCTCACATGTTCTTTCCTGCGTTATCCCCTGATTCTGTGGATAACCGTATTACCGCCTTTG
AGTGAGCTGATACCGCTCGCCGCAGCCGAACGACCGAGCGCAGCGAGTCAGTGAGCGAGGAAGCGGAAGA
GCGCCCAATACGCAAACCGCCTCTCCCCGCGCGTTGGCCGATTCATTAATGC
Features (pLannotate 1.2.2; 16 found; start..end, strand, type, name):
     27..142     -  ncRNA          5S rRNA: Accession: RF00001 - 5S ribosomal RNA
    246..1124    -  CDS            araC: L-arabinose regulatory protein; araC
   1151..1435    +  promoter       araBAD promoter: araBAD; promoter of the L-arabinose operon of E. coli; the araC regulatory gene is transcribed in the opposite direction (Guzman et al., 1995)
   1469..2569    +  CDS            MBP: maltose binding protein from E. coli; malE (mutated); This version of the gene does not encode a signal sequence, so MBP will remain in the cytosol.
   2639..4261    +  CDS            Pklr (fragment): KPYR_RAT - Experimental evidence at protein level: Swiss-Prot protein existence level 1. Plays a key role in glycolysis. From Rattus norvegicus (Rat).
   4378..4493    +  ncRNA          5S rRNA: Accession: RF00001 - 5S ribosomal RNA
   4497..4583    +  terminator     rrnB T1 terminator: Escherichia coli rrnB; transcription terminator T1 from the E. coli rrnB gene
   4675..4702    +  terminator     rrnB T2 terminator: transcription terminator T2 from the E. coli rrnB gene
   4735..4784    +  CDS            SET1 (fragment): solubility-enhancement tag derived from T7 phage gene 10B
   4792..4839    +  terminator     T7 terminator: transcription terminator for bacteriophage T7 RNA polymerase
   4865..4931    +  CDS            lacZα (fragment): LacZα fragment of β-galactosidase; lacZ fragment
   4936..5294    +  rep_origin     f1 ori (sequence partly withheld): f1 bacteriophage origin of replication; arrow indicates direction of (+) strand synthesis
   5319..5423    +  promoter       AmpR promoter: bla
   5424..6284    +  CDS            AmpR: β-lactamase; bla; confers resistance to ampicillin, carbenicillin, and related antibiotics
   6455..7043    +  rep_origin     ori: high-copy-number ColE1/pMB1/pBR322/pUC origin of replication
   7226..7277    +  CDS            lacI (fragment): lac repressor; lacI; The lac repressor binds to the lac operator to inhibit transcription in E. coli. This inhibition can be relieved by adding lactose or isopropyl-β-D-thiogalactopyranoside (IPTG).
