>Addgene plasmid #107157 | MBP-rPKL S113TAG | addgene full sequence | sequence record 204885 | Addgene NGS Result
ACTGAGCCTTTCGTTTTATTTGATGCCTGGCAGTTCCCTACTCTCGCATGGGGAGACCCCACACTACCAT
CGGCGCTACGGCGTTTCACTTCTGAGTTCGGCATGGGGTCAGGTGGGACCACCGCGCTACTGCCGCCAGG
CATCTAGCTGCATAATGTGCCTGTCAAATGGACGAAGCAGGGATTCTGCAAACCCTATGCTACTCCGTCA
AGCCGTCAATTGTCTGATTCGTTACCAATTATGACAACTTGACGGCTACATCATTCACTTTTTCTTCACA
ACCGGCACGGAACTCGCTCGGGCTGGCCCCGGTGCATTTTTTAAATACCCGCGAGAAATAGAGTTGATCG
TCAAAACCAACATTGCGACCGACGGTGGCGATAGGCATCCGGGTGGTGCTCAAAAGCAGCTTCGCCTGGC
TGATACGTTGGTCCTCGCGCCAGCTTAAGACGCTAATCCCTAACTGCTGGCGGAAAAGATGTGACAGACG
CGACGGCGACAAGCAAACATGCTGTGCGACGCTGGCGATATCAAAATTGCTGTCTGCCAGGTGATCGCTG
ATGTACTGACAAGCCTCGCGTACCCGATTATCCATCGGTGGATGGAGCGACTCGTTAATCGCTTCCATGC
GCCGCAGTAACAATTGCTCAAGCAGATTTATCGCCAGCAGCTCCGAATAGCGCCCTTCCCCTTGCCCGGC
GTTAATGATTTGCCCAAACAGGTCGCTGAAATGCGGCTGGTGCGCTTCATCCGGGCGAAAGAACCCCGTA
TTGGCAAATATTGACGGCCAGTTAAGCCATTCATGCCAGTAGGCGCGCGGACGAAAGTAAACCCACTGGT
GATACCATTCGCGAGCCTCCGGATGACGACCGTAGTGATGAATCTCTCCTGGCGGGAACAGCAAAATATC
ACCCGGTCGGCAAACAAATTCTCGTCCCTGATTTTTCACCACCCCCTGACCGCGAATGGTGAGATTGAGA
ATATAACCTTTCATTCCCAGCGGTCGGTCGATAAAAAAATCGAGATAACCGTTGGCCTCAATCGGCGTTA
AACCCGCCACCAGATGGGCATTAAACGAGTATCCCGGCAGCAGGGGATCATTTTGCGCTTCAGCCATACT
TTTCATACTCCCGCCATTCAGAGAAGAAACCAATTGTCCATATTGCATCAGACATTGCCGTCACTGCGTC
TTTTACTGGCTCTTCTCGCTAACCAAACCGGTAACCCCGCTTATTAAAAGCATTCTGTAACAAAGCGGGA
CCAAAGCCATGACAAAAACGCGTAACAAAAGTGTCTATAATCACGGCAGAAAAGTCCACATTGATTATTT
GCACGGCGTCACACTTTGCTATGCCATAGCATTTTTATCCATAAGATTAGCGGATCCTACCTGACGCTTT
TTATCGCAACTCTCTACTGTTTCTCCATACCCGTTTTTTGGGCTAACAGGAGGAATTACATATGAAAATC
GAAGAAGGTAAACTGGTAATCTGGATTAACGGCGATAAAGGCTATAACGGTCTCGCTGAAGTCGGTAAGA
AATTCGAGAAAGATACCGGAATTAAAGTCACCGTTGAGCATCCGGATAAACTGGAAGAGAAATTCCCACA
GGTTGCGGCAACTGGCGATGGCCCTGACATTATCTTCTGGGCACACGACCGCTTTGGTGGCTACGCTCAA
TCTGGCCTGTTGGCTGAAATCACCCCGGACAAAGCGTTCCAGGACAAGCTGTATCCGTTTACCTGGGATG
CCGTACGTTACAACGGCAAGCTGATTGCTTACCCGATCGCTGTTGAAGCGTTATCGCTGATTTATAACAA
GGATCTGCTGCCGAACCCGCCAAAAACCTGGGAAGAGATCCCGGCGCTGGATAAAGAACTGAAAGCGAAA
GGTAAGAGCGCGCTGATGTTCAACCTGCAAGAACCGTACTTCACCTGGCCGCTGATTGCTGCTGACGGGG
GTTATGCGTTCAAGTATGAAAACGGCAAGTACGACATTAAAGACGTGGGCGTGGATAACGCTGGCGCGAA
AGCGGGTCTGACCTTCCTGGTTGACCTGATTAAAAACAAACACATGAATGCAGACACCGATTACTCCATC
GCAGAAGCTGCCTTTAATAAAGGCGAAACAGCGATGACCATCAACGGCCCGTGGGCATGGTCCAACATCG
ACACCAGCAAAGTGAATTATGGTGTAACGGTACTGCCGACCTTCAAGGGTCAACCATCCAAACCGTTCGT
TGGCGTGCTGAGCGCAGGTATTAACGCCGCCAGTCCGAACAAAGAGCTGGCAAAAGAGTTCCTCGAAAAC
TATCTGCTGACTGATGAAGGTCTGGAAGCGGTTAATAAAGACAAACCGCTGGGTGCCGTAGCGCTGAAGT
CTTACGAGGAAGAGTTGGCGAAAGATCCACGTATTGCCGCCACTATGGAAAACGCCCAGAAAGGTGAAAT
CATGCCGAACATCCCGCAGATGTCCGCTTTCTGGTATGCCGTGCGTACTGCGGTGATCAACGCCGCCAGC
GGTCGTCAGACTGTCGATGAAGCCCTGAAAGACGCGCAGACTAATTCGAGCTCGAACAACAACAACAATA
ACAATAACAACAACCTCGGGATCGAGGGAAGGCATATGGAAGGTCCGGCAGGTTACCTGCGCCGTGCGAG
CGTTGCGCAGCTGACCCAAGAACTGGGCACCGCATTCTTCCAGCAACAACAGCTGCCGGCGGCTATGGCT
GACACGTTCCTGGAACACCTGTGCCTGCTGGATATTGATTCCCAGCCAGTGGCGGCTCGCAGCACTTCCA
TTATCGCTACCATTGGTCCAGCTTCCCGTTCTGTCGATCGCCTGAAAGAAATGATCAAAGCAGGCATGAA
CATCGCTCGTCTGAACTTTTCTCACGGTTCTCACGAATACCACGCTGAAAGCATCGCGAATATCCGTGAA
GCTACCGAATCCTTCGCGACCTAGCCGCTGAGCTACCGTCCGGTAGCAATCGCGCTGGACACCAAAGGCC
CGGAAATTCGTACCGGCGTGCTGCAGGGTGGTCCGGAATCCGAAGTTGAAATTGTGAAAGGTTCTCAGGT
GCTGGTGACCGTTGACCCGAAATTCCAAACGCGTGGCGATGCAAAAACTGTGTGGGTAGACTACCACAAC
ATTACTCGTGTGGTAGCGGTAGGTGGCCGTATCTACATCGATGATGGCCTGATCTCTCTGGTGGTTCAGA
AAATCGGTCCGGAAGGTCTGGTTACCGAAGTTGAGCACGGTGGTATCCTGGGTTCTCGTAAAGGCGTTAA
CCTGCCTAACACGGAAGTTGACCTGCCGGGCCTGAGCGAACAGGATCTGCTGGATCTGCGTTTCGGCGTT
CAACACAACGTGGATATTATCTTCGCATCCTTCGTTCGTAAAGCGTCTGACGTGCTGGCTGTACGTGATG
CGCTGGGTCCAGAAGGTCAGAATATCAAGATCATCTCTAAAATTGAAAATCACGAAGGCGTGAAAAAATT
TGACGAAATCCTGGAAGTTTCCGATGGCATTATGGTGGCGCGCGGCGACCTGGGCATTGAAATTCCGGCC
GAGAAAGTTTTCCTGGCTCAAAAGATGATGATCGGTCGCTGTAACCTGGCTGGCAAGCCGGTAGTATGCG
CGACCCAGATGCTGGAGAGCATGATCACTAAAGCCCGCCCAACTCGCGCCGAAACCAGCGATGTTGCAAA
CGCTGTGCTGGACGGTGCAGATTGCATTATGCTGTCTGGCGAAACCGCAAAAGGTTCTTTTCCGGTTGAA
GCTGTTATGATGCAACACGCAATCGCGCGTGAAGCTGAAGCGGCCGTGTACCACCGCCAGCTGTTCGAAG
AACTGCGCCGTGCTGCACCGCTGTCTCGCGACCCGACTGAAGTTACCGCTATCGGCGCAGTTGAGGCTTC
CTTTAAATGTTGCGCCGCCGCTATTATCGTCCTGACTAAAACCGGCCGCTCCGCCCAACTGCTGTCTCAG
TATCGCCCACGCGCTGCTGTTATCGCCGTTACGCGCAGCGCGCAGGCAGCCCGTCAGGTTCACCTGTCTC
GTGGCGTTTTCCCGCTGCTGTACCGTGAACCGCCTGAAGCGATCTGGGCCGACGATGTCGATCGTCGTGT
TCAGTTTGGTATTGAATCCGGCAAACTGCGTGGTTTCCTGCGTGTTGGTGACCTGGTTATCGTCGTTACT
GGTTGGCGTCCGGGTTCTGGTTATACCAACATTATGCGCGTTCTGTCTGTGTCCCACCACCATCACCACC
ACTAAGCTTGAGCTCTTGGCTGTTTTGGCGGATGAGAGAAGATTTTCAGCCTGATACAGATTAAATCAGA
ACGCAGAAGCGGTCTGATAAAACAGAATTTGCCTGGCGGCAGTAGCGCGGTGGTCCCACCTGACCCCATG
CCGAACTCAGAAGTGAAACGCCGTAGCGCCGATGGTAGTGTGGGGTCTCCCCATGCGAGAGTAGGGAACT
GCCAGGCATCAAATAAAACGAAAGGCTCAGTCGAAAGACTGGGCCTTTCGTTTTATCTGTTGTTTGTCGG
TGAACGCTCTCCTGAGTAGGACAAATCCGCCGGGAGCGGATTTGAACGTTGCGAAGCAACGGCCCGGAGG
GTGGCGGGCAGGACGCCCGCCATAAACTGCCAGGCATCAAATTAAGCAGAAGGCCATCCTGACGGATGGC
CTTTTTGCGTTTCTACAAACTCCTCGAGCTTGATCCGGCTGCTAACAAAGCCCGAAAGGAAGCTGAGTTG
GCTGCTGCCACCGCTGAGCAATAACTAGCATAACCCCTTGGGGCCTCTAAACGGGTCTTGAGGGGTTTTT
TGCTGAAAGGAGGAACTATATCCGGATCTGGCGTAATAGCGAAGAGGCCCGCACCGATCGCCCTTCCCAA
CAGTTGCGCAGCCTGAATGGCGAATGGG
[124 nt withheld, positions 4929-5052]
C
[91 nt withheld, positions 5054-5144]
A
[49 nt withheld, positions 5146-5194]
CCTTTGACGTTGGAGTCCACGTTCTTT
[37 nt withheld, positions 5222-5258]
ACCCTATCTCGGTCTATTCTTTTGATTTATAAGGGATTTTGCCGATTTCGGCCTATTGGTTAAAAAATGA
GCTGATTTAACAAAAATTTAACGCGAATTTTAACAAAATATTAACGCTTACAATTTAGGTGGCACTTTTC
GGGGAAATGTGCGCGGAACCCCTATTTGTTTATTTTTCTAAATACATTCAAATATGTATCCGCTCATGAG
ACAATAACCCTGATAAATGCTTCAATAATATTGAAAAAGGAAGAGTATGAGTATTCAACATTTCCGTGTC
GCCCTTATTCCCTTTTTTGCGGCATTTTGCCTTCCTGTTTTTGCTCACCCAGAAACGCTGGTGAAAGTAA
AAGATGCTGAAGATCAGTTGGGTGCACGAGTGGGTTACATCGAACTGGATCTCAACAGCGGTAAGATCCT
TGAGAGTTTTCGCCCCGAAGAACGTTTTCCAATGATGAGCACTTTTAAAGTTCTGCTATGTGGCGCGGTA
TTATCCCGTATTGACGCCGGGCAAGAGCAACTCGGTCGCCGCATACACTATTCTCAGAATGACTTGGTTG
AGTACTCACCAGTCACAGAAAAGCATCTTACGGATGGCATGACAGTAAGAGAATTATGCAGTGCTGCCAT
AACCATGAGTGATAACACTGCGGCCAACTTACTTCTGACAACGATCGGAGGACCGAAGGAGCTAACCGCT
TTTTTGCACAACATGGGGGATCATGTAACTCGCCTTGATCGTTGGGAACCGGAGCTGAATGAAGCCATAC
CAAACGACGAGCGTGACACCACGATGCCTGTAGCAATGGCAACAACGTTGCGCAAACTATTAACTGGCGA
ACTACTTACTCTAGCTTCCCGGCAACAATTAATAGACTGGATGGAGGCGGATAAAGTTGCAGGACCACTT
CTGCGCTCGGCCCTTCCGGCTGGCTGGTTTATTGCTGATAAATCTGGAGCCGGTGAGCGTGGGTCTCGCG
GTATCATTGCAGCACTGGGGCCAGATGGTAAGCCCTCCCGTATCGTAGTTATCTACACGACGGGGAGTCA
GGCAACTATGGATGAACGAAATAGACAGATCGCTGAGATAGGTGCCTCACTGATTAAGCATTGGTAACTG
TCAGACCAAGTTTACTCATATATACTTTAGATTGATTTAAAACTTCATTTTTAATTTAAAAGGATCTAGG
TGAAGATCCTTTTTGATAATCTCATGACCAAAATCCCTTAACGTGAGTTTTCGTTCCACTGAGCGTCAGA
CCCCGTAGAAAAGATCAAAGGATCTTCTTGAGATCCTTTTTTTCTGCGCGTAATCTGCTGCTTGCAAACA
AAAAAACCACCGCTACCAGCGGTGGTTTGTTTGCCGGATCAAGAGCTACCAACTCTTTTTCCGAAGGTAA
CTGGCTTCAGCAGAGCGCAGATACCAAATACTGTTCTTCTAGTGTAGCCGTAGTTAGGCCACCACTTCAA
GAACTCTGTAGCACCGCCTACATACCTCGCTCTGCTAATCCTGTTACCAGTGGCTGCTGCCAGTGGCGAT
AAGTCGTGTCTTACCGGGTTGGACTCAAGACGATAGTTACCGGATAAGGCGCAGCGGTCGGGCTGAACGG
GGGGTTCGTGCACACAGCCCAGCTTGGAGCGAACGACCTACACCGAACTGAGATACCTACAGCGTGAGCT
ATGAGAAAGCGCCACGCTTCCCGAAGGGAGAAAGGCGGACAGGTATCCGGTAAGCGGCAGGGTCGGAACA
GGAGAGCGCACGAGGGAGCTTCCAGGGGGAAACGCCTGGTATCTTTATAGTCCTGTCGGGTTTCGCCACC
TCTGACTTGAGCGTCGATTTTTGTGATGCTCGTCAGGGGGGCGGAGCCTATGGAAAAACGCCAGCAACGC
GGCCTTTTTACGGTTCCTGGCCTTTTGCTGGCCTTTTGCTCACATGTTCTTTCCTGCGTTATCCCCTGAT
TCTGTGGATAACCGTATTACCGCCTTTGAGTGAGCTGATACCGCTCGCCGCAGCCGAACGACCGAGCGCA
GCGAGTCAGTGAGCGAGGAAGCCAAAGGGCCCAAGGCCCAGTCTTTCG
Features (pLannotate 1.2.2; 16 found; start..end, strand, type, name):
     24..139     -  ncRNA          5S rRNA: Accession: RF00001 - 5S ribosomal RNA
    239..1117    -  CDS            araC: L-arabinose regulatory protein; araC
   1144..1428    +  promoter       araBAD promoter: araBAD; promoter of the L-arabinose operon of E. coli; the araC regulatory gene is transcribed in the opposite direction (Guzman et al., 1995)
   1462..2562    +  CDS            MBP: maltose binding protein from E. coli; malE (mutated); This version of the gene does not encode a signal sequence, so MBP will remain in the cytosol.
   2632..4254    +  CDS            Pklr (fragment): KPYR_RAT - Experimental evidence at protein level: Swiss-Prot protein existence level 1. Plays a key role in glycolysis. From Rattus norvegicus (Rat).
   4371..4486    +  ncRNA          5S rRNA: Accession: RF00001 - 5S ribosomal RNA
   4490..4576    +  terminator     rrnB T1 terminator: Escherichia coli rrnB; transcription terminator T1 from the E. coli rrnB gene
   4668..4695    +  terminator     rrnB T2 terminator: transcription terminator T2 from the E. coli rrnB gene
   4728..4777    +  CDS            SET1 (fragment): solubility-enhancement tag derived from T7 phage gene 10B
   4785..4832    +  terminator     T7 terminator: transcription terminator for bacteriophage T7 RNA polymerase
   4858..4924    +  CDS            lacZα (fragment): LacZα fragment of β-galactosidase; lacZ fragment
   4929..5357    +  rep_origin     f1 ori (sequence partly withheld): f1 bacteriophage origin of replication; arrow indicates direction of (+) strand synthesis
   5410..5514    +  promoter       AmpR promoter: bla
   5515..6375    +  CDS            AmpR: β-lactamase; bla; confers resistance to ampicillin, carbenicillin, and related antibiotics
   6546..7134    +  rep_origin     ori: high-copy-number ColE1/pMB1/pBR322/pUC origin of replication
   7321..22      -  terminator     rrnB T1 terminator (fragment) (across the origin): transcription terminator T1 from the E. coli rrnB gene
