[The description below was written by a language model from this plasmid's Addgene catalogue record and pLannotate feature annotations shown in this document.]
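Description:
MBP-rPKL S113TAG is a high-copy bacterial expression plasmid built on the PCRT7 backbone for producing a site-specifically phosphorylated form of the rat liver isoform of pyruvate kinase (Pklr, rPKL) in E. coli. It replicates from a ColE1/pUC-type origin, is selected with ampicillin through the bla (AmpR) gene, and also carries an f1 phage origin. Short remnants of lacZα, a T7 gene 10-derived tag and a T7 terminator appear to be non-functional backbone leftovers.

Expression is driven by the arabinose-inducible araBAD (PBAD) promoter, with the divergently transcribed araC regulator on the same plasmid, so transcription is controlled by L-arabinose. The open reading frame encodes an N-terminal maltose-binding protein lacking its signal sequence, so the fusion stays cytosolic. MBP is followed by rat PKL and, per the catalogue entry, a C-terminal 6xHis tag, which the feature tables do not annotate. Together the two tags give solubility enhancement and two affinity handles for purification. The rrnB T1 and T2 terminators follow the cassette. The serine 113 codon has been replaced by an amber TAG stop codon, intended to be decoded as phosphoserine, yielding PKL pS113. That decoding depends on an orthogonal amber-suppression system, and no such components are annotated on this plasmid, so they must be supplied separately. Because the His tag lies downstream of the TAG codon, it would be present only on full-length, read-through product.

The depositor sequence (7,277 nt) and the repository's sequencing result (7,336 nt) agree in overall layout. They differ mainly in the annotated length of the f1 origin and in minor fragments near the sequence ends.
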