Addgene plasmid #107157: MBP-rPKL S113TAG
Purpose: MBP-rPKL S113TAG for production and purification of rat PKL pS113
Depositing lab: Jesse Rinehart. Depositing organization: Yale University. Publication: Distinct Hepatic PKA and CDK Signaling Pathways Control Activity-Independent Pyruvate Kinase Phosphorylation and Hepatic Glucose Production. Gassaway BM, Cardone RL, Padyana AK, Petersen MC, Judd ET, Hayes S, Tong S, Barber KW, Apostolidi M, Abulizi A, Sheetz JB, Kshitiz, Aerni HR, Gross S, Kung C, Samuel VT, Shulman GI, Kibbey RG, Rinehart J. Cell Rep. 2019 Dec 10;29(11):3394-3404.e9. doi: 10.1016/j.celrep.2019.11.009. PubMed 31825824.
Backbone
  Vector backbone: PCRT7
  Backbone size w/o insert (bp): 4467
  Total vector size (bp): 7277
  Vector type: Bacterial Expression
Growth in bacteria
  Bacterial resistance: Ampicillin, 100 μg/mL
  Growth temperature: 37°C
  Growth strain: DH5alpha
  Copy number: High Copy
Gene/Insert
  Gene/Insert name: MBP-tagged rat pyruvate kinase liver isoform (alt name: rPKL)
  Species: R. norvegicus (rat)
  Insert size (bp): 2810
  Mutation: Serine 113 changed to TAG for phosphoserine insertion
  Entrez Gene: Pklr (a.k.a. PK1, PKL, Pklg)
  Promoter: PBAD
  Tag / fusion protein: C-term 6-his; N-term MBP
  Cloning method: Restriction Enzyme; 5′ cloning site NdeI (not destroyed); 3′ cloning site SacI (not destroyed)
  Sequencing primers: 5′ CCTACCTGACGCTTTTTATCGCAACTC
Terms and licenses: Academic/Nonprofit Terms; Industry Terms: Not Available to Industry
How to cite: MBP-rPKL S113TAG was a gift from Jesse Rinehart (Addgene plasmid # 107157 ; http://n2t.net/addgene:107157 ; RRID:Addgene_107157)
